Addgene plasmid #80546: Rab27a cds in pGem-T Easy
Purpose: Can be used for in situ hybridisation or other purposes
Depositing lab: Rob Parton. Depositing organization: University of Queensland, Institute for Molecular Bioscience. Publication: A plasmid library of full-length zebrafish rab proteins for in vivo cell biology. Hall TE, Martel N, Lo HP, Xiong Z, Parton RG. Cell Logist. 2017 Mar 1;7(1):e1301151. doi: 10.1080/21592799.2017.1301151. eCollection 2017. PubMed 28396820.
Backbone
  Vector backbone: pGemT easy
  Backbone manufacturer: Promega
Growth in bacteria
  Bacterial resistance: Ampicillin, 100 μg/mL
  Growth temperature: 37°C
  Growth strain: DH5alpha
  Copy number: High Copy
Gene/Insert
  Gene/Insert name: rab27a
  Species: D. rerio (zebrafish)
  Entrez Gene: rab27a (a.k.a. zgc:114135)
Terms and licenses: Academic/Nonprofit Terms; Industry Terms: Not Available to Industry
How to cite: Rab27a cds in pGem-T Easy was a gift from Rob Parton (Addgene plasmid # 80546 ; http://n2t.net/addgene:80546 ; RRID:Addgene_80546)
