[The description below was written by a language model from this plasmid's Addgene catalogue record and pLannotate feature annotations shown in this document.]
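Description:
Rab27a cds in pGem-T Easy is a bacterial cloning plasmid carrying the coding sequence of zebrafish (Danio rerio) rab27a inserted into the commercial pGEM-T Easy TA-cloning backbone. The sequenced record is about 3.7 kb. It is maintained in E. coli at high copy through a ColE1/pUC-type origin and selected with ampicillin via the β-lactamase gene and its native promoter. An f1 phage origin is also present, which allows single-stranded DNA production with helper phage. The remnants of the lac region (CAP site, lac promoter and operator, and a split lacZα fragment) reflect the backbone's blue/white screening system, with the insert interrupting lacZα at the cloning site.

The insert is annotated as a roughly 670 bp Rab27a open reading frame. The automated annotation matched it to the rat orthologue, but the catalogue entry identifies it as the zebrafish gene. Rab27a is a small GTPase that cycles between GTP- and GDP-bound states and regulates late endocytic and secretory granule trafficking. The coding sequence lies in the sense orientation relative to the flanking T7 promoter, with an SP6 promoter on the opposite side pointing back into the insert. In vitro transcription from SP6 would therefore be expected to give antisense RNA and T7 sense RNA. A short hit to a hornet peptide next to the insert is most likely a spurious match in polylinker sequence. There is no eukaryotic promoter, so the plasmid is not an expression vector. It comes from a library of full-length zebrafish rab clones, and its stated uses are riboprobe synthesis for in situ hybridisation and other purposes, such as serving as a template for subcloning.
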