Features (pLannotate 1.2.2; 14 found; start..end, strand, type, name):
     70..227     -  CDS            lacZα (fragment): LacZα fragment of β-galactosidase; lacZ fragment
    230..248     +  promoter       T7 promoter: promoter for bacteriophage T7 RNA polymerase
    317..982     +  CDS            Rab27a: RB27A_RAT - Also known as Rab27. Experimental evidence at protein level: Swiss-Prot protein existence level 1. Small GTPase which cycles between active GTP-bound and inactive GDP-bound states. In its active state, binds to a variety of effector proteins to regulate homeostasis of late endocytic pathway, including endosomal positioning, maturation and secretion. Plays a role in cytotoxic granule exocytosis in lymphocytes. Required for both granule maturation and granule docking and priming at the immunologic synapse. From Rattus norvegicus (Rat).
   1001..1063    -  CDS            VESPI_VESMG (fragment): Experimental evidence at protein level: Swiss-Prot protein existence level 1. Shows contractile activity on isolated ileum smooth muscle. From Vespa magnifica (Hornet).
   1075..1093    -  promoter       SP6 promoter: promoter for bacteriophage SP6 RNA polymerase
   1135..1151    -  protein_bind   lac operator: The lac repressor binds to the lac operator to inhibit transcription in E. coli. This inhibition can be relieved by adding lactose or isopropyl-β-D-thiogalactopyranoside (IPTG). lac repressor encoded by lacI
   1159..1189    -  promoter       lac promoter: promoter for the E. coli lac operon
   1204..1225    -  protein_bind   CAP binding site: CAP binding activates transcription in the presence of cAMP. E. coli catabolite activator protein
   1238..1330    -  CDS            lacI (fragment): lac repressor; lacI; The lac repressor binds to the lac operator to inhibit transcription in E. coli. This inhibition can be relieved by adding lactose or isopropyl-β-D-thiogalactopyranoside (IPTG).
   1513..2101    -  rep_origin     ori: high-copy-number ColE1/pMB1/pBR322/pUC origin of replication
   2272..3132    -  CDS            AmpR: β-lactamase; bla; confers resistance to ampicillin, carbenicillin, and related antibiotics
   3133..3237    -  promoter       AmpR promoter: bla
   3264..3314    +  misc_feature   bom (fragment): basis of mobility region from pBR322
   3342..66      -  rep_origin     f1 ori (across the origin) (sequence partly withheld): f1 bacteriophage origin of replication; arrow indicates direction of (+) strand synthesis
>Addgene plasmid #80546 | Rab27a cds in pGem-T Easy | addgene full sequence | sequence record 176737 | Addgene NGS Result
[66 nt withheld, positions 1-66]
CCATTCGCCATTCAGGCTGCGCAACTGTTGGGAAGGGCGATCGGTGCGGGCCTCTTCGCTATTACGCCAG
CTGGCGAAAGGGGGATGTGCTGCAAGGCGATTAAGTTGGGTAACGCCAGGGTTTTCCCAGTCACGACGTT
GTAAAACGACGGCCAGTGAATTGTAATACGACTCACTATAGGGCGAATTGGGCCCGACGTCGCATGCTCC
CGGCCGCCATGGCGGCCGCGGGAATTCGATTGGTCTCATCATGTCCGATGGGGACTATGATTACCTCATC
AAGTTCCTCGCTCTGGGGGACTCTGGGGTGGGAAAGACCAGCTTCCTATATCAGTACACAGACAGCAAAT
TCAACTCCAAATTCATAACCACAGTGGGAATAGACTTCAGAGAAAAACGAGTGGTGTATAAATCCAGTGG
TCCTGATGGCACAGCAGGCAGAGGCCAGAGGATCCACATCCAGCTTTGGGATACGGCCGGACAGGAGAGG
TTTCGAAGTTTGACCACTGCTTTCTTCAGAGATGCGATGGGCTTTCTGCTGCTCTTTGACCTCACCAACG
AGCAGAGCTTCCTGAATGTGCGCAACTGGATGAGTCAGCTGCAGACACATGCGTACTGTGAGAATCCTGA
TATCGTCTTGTGTGGAAATAAATCAGACCTGGAGGAGCAGCGTGCCGTCAAAGCGGAGAACGCAAGAGAA
CTGGCAGAGAAATACGGCGTGCCATATTTCGAGACGAGCGCGGCGAACGGTGAGAATGTGAGTCGTGCGG
TGGAGGTTCTGCTGGATCTGATCATGAAGCGCATGGAGAGATGTGTGGATAAATCCTGGATCCCCGACGG
GACAGTCCGCAGCAACGGCCACAGCACCGCCGACCTGACAGAACCACACGACCCCGAGCAGAGCAAGTGT
GCATGCTAATAATCAGCGAATCACTAGTGAATTCGCGGCCGCCTGCAGGTCGACCATATGGGAGAGCTCC
CAACGCGTTGGATGCATAGCTTGAGTATTCTATAGTGTCACCTAAATAGCTTGGCGTAATCATGGTCATA
GCTGTTTCCTGTGTGAAATTGTTATCCGCTCACAATTCCACACAACATACGAGCCGGAAGCATAAAGTGT
AAAGCCTGGGGTGCCTAATGAGTGAGCTAACTCACATTAATTGCGTTGCGCTCACTGCCCGCTTTCCAGT
CGGGAAACCTGTCGTGCCAGCTGCATTAATGAATCGGCCAACGCGCGGGGAGAGGCGGTTTGCGTATTGG
GCGCTCTTCCGCTTCCTCGCTCACTGACTCGCTGCGCTCGGTCGTTCGGCTGCGGCGAGCGGTATCAGCT
CACTCAAAGGCGGTAATACGGTTATCCACAGAATCAGGGGATAACGCAGGAAAGAACATGTGAGCAAAAG
GCCAGCAAAAGGCCAGGAACCGTAAAAAGGCCGCGTTGCTGGCGTTTTTCCATAGGCTCCGCCCCCCTGA
CGAGCATCACAAAAATCGACGCTCAAGTCAGAGGTGGCGAAACCCGACAGGACTATAAAGATACCAGGCG
TTTCCCCCTGGAAGCTCCCTCGTGCGCTCTCCTGTTCCGACCCTGCCGCTTACCGGATACCTGTCCGCCT
TTCTCCCTTCGGGAAGCGTGGCGCTTTCTCATAGCTCACGCTGTAGGTATCTCAGTTCGGTGTAGGTCGT
TCGCTCCAAGCTGGGCTGTGTGCACGAACCCCCCGTTCAGCCCGACCGCTGCGCCTTATCCGGTAACTAT
CGTCTTGAGTCCAACCCGGTAAGACACGACTTATCGCCACTGGCAGCAGCCACTGGTAACAGGATTAGCA
GAGCGAGGTATGTAGGCGGTGCTACAGAGTTCTTGAAGTGGTGGCCTAACTACGGCTACACTAGAAGAAC
AGTATTTGGTATCTGCGCTCTGCTGAAGCCAGTTACCTTCGGAAAAAGAGTTGGTAGCTCTTGATCCGGC
AAACAAACCACCGCTGGTAGCGGTGGTTTTTTTGTTTGCAAGCAGCAGATTACGCGCAGAAAAAAAGGAT
CTCAAGAAGATCCTTTGATCTTTTCTACGGGGTCTGACGCTCAGTGGAACGAAAACTCACGTTAAGGGAT
TTTGGTCATGAGATTATCAAAAAGGATCTTCACCTAGATCCTTTTAAATTAAAAATGAAGTTTTAAATCA
ATCTAAAGTATATATGAGTAAACTTGGTCTGACAGTTACCAATGCTTAATCAGTGAGGCACCTATCTCAG
CGATCTGTCTATTTCGTTCATCCATAGTTGCCTGACTCCCCGTCGTGTAGATAACTACGATACGGGAGGG
CTTACCATCTGGCCCCAGTGCTGCAATGATACCGCGAGACCCACGCTCACCGGCTCCAGATTTATCAGCA
ATAAACCAGCCAGCCGGAAGGGCCGAGCGCAGAAGTGGTCCTGCAACTTTATCCGCCTCCATCCAGTCTA
TTAATTGTTGCCGGGAAGCTAGAGTAAGTAGTTCGCCAGTTAATAGTTTGCGCAACGTTGTTGCCATTGC
TACAGGCATCGTGGTGTCACGCTCGTCGTTTGGTATGGCTTCATTCAGCTCCGGTTCCCAACGATCAAGG
CGAGTTACATGATCCCCCATGTTGTGCAAAAAAGCGGTTAGCTCCTTCGGTCCTCCGATCGTTGTCAGAA
GTAAGTTGGCCGCAGTGTTATCACTCATGGTTATGGCAGCACTGCATAATTCTCTTACTGTCATGCCATC
CGTAAGATGCTTTTCTGTGACTGGTGAGTACTCAACCAAGTCATTCTGAGAATAGTGTATGCGGCGACCG
AGTTGCTCTTGCCCGGCGTCAATACGGGATAATACCGCGCCACATAGCAGAACTTTAAAAGTGCTCATCA
TTGGAAAACGTTCTTCGGGGCGAAAACTCTCAAGGATCTTACCGCTGTTGAGATCCAGTTCGATGTAACC
CACTCGTGCACCCAACTGATCTTCAGCATCTTTTACTTTCACCAGCGTTTCTGGGTGAGCAAAAACAGGA
AGGCAAAATGCCGCAAAAAAGGGAATAAGGGCGACACGGAAATGTTGAATACTCATACTCTTCCTTTTTC
AATATTATTGAAGCATTTATCAGGGTTATTGTCTCATGAGCGGATACATATTTGAATGTATTTAGAAAAA
TAAACAAATAGGGGTTCCGCGCACATTTCCCCGAAAAGTGCCACCTGATGCGGTGTGAAATACCGCACAG
ATGCGTAAGGAGAAAATACCGCATCAGGAAATTGTAAGCGTTAATATTTTGTTAAAATTCGCGTTAAATT
TTTGTTAAATCAGCTCATTTTTTAACCAATAGGCCGAAATCGGCAAAATCCCTTATAAATCAAAAGAATA
GACCGAGATAGGGT
[37 nt withheld, positions 3441-3477]
AAAGAACGTGGACTCCAACGTCAAAGG
[49 nt withheld, positions 3505-3553]
T
[91 nt withheld, positions 3555-3645]
G
[58 nt withheld, positions 3647-3704]
